>Addgene plasmid #14207 | pAG304GAL-ccdB-EYFP | depositor full sequence | sequence record 7870 | Author sequence
TCGCGCGTTTCGGTGATGACGGTGAAAACCTCTGACACATGCAGCTCCCGGAGACGGTCACAGCTTGTCT
GTAAGCGGATGCCGGGAGCAGACAAGCCCGTCAGGGCGCGTCAGCGGGTGTTGGCGGGTGTCGGGGCTGG
CTTAACTATGCGGCATCAGAGCAGATTGTACTGAGAGTGCACCAAACGACATTACTATATATATAATATA
GGAAGCATTTAATAGACAGCATCGTAATATATGTGTACTTTGCAGTTATGACGCCAGATGGCAGTAGTGG
AAGATATTCTTTATTGAAAAATAGCTTGTCACCTTACGTACAATCTTGATCCGGAGCTTTTCTTTTTTTG
CCGATTAAGAATTAATTCGGTCGAAAAAAGAAAAGGAGAGGGCCAAGAGGGAGGGCATTGGTGACTATTG
AGCACGTGAGTATACGTGATTAAGCACACAAAGGCAGCTTGGAGTATGTCTGTTATTAATTTCACAGGTA
GTTCTGGTCCATTGGTGAAAGTTTGCGGCTTGCAGAGCACAGAGGCCGCAGAATGTGCTCTAGATTCCGA
TGCTGACTTGCTGGGTATTATATGTGTGCCCAATAGAAAGAGAACAATTGACCCGGTTATTGCAAGGAAA
ATTTCAAGTCTTGTAAAAGCATATAAAAATAGTTCAGGCACTCCGAAATACTTGGTTGGCGTGTTTCGTA
ATCAACCTAAGGAGGATGTTTTGGCTCTGGTCAATGATTACGGCATTGATATCGTCCAACTGCATGGAGA
TGAGTCGTGGCAAGAATACCAAGAGTTCCTCGGTTTGCCAGTTATTAAAAGACTCGTATTTCCAAAAGAC
TGCAACATACTACTCAGTGCAGCTTCACAGAAACCTCATTCGTTTATTCCCTTGTTTGATTCAGAAGCAG
GTGGGACAGGTGAACTTTTGGATTGGAACTCGATTTCTGACTGGGTTGGAAGGCAAGAGAGCCCCGAAAG
CTTACATTTTATGTTAGCTGGTGGACTGACGCCAGAAAATGTTGGTGATGCGCTTAGATTAAATGGCGTT
ATTGGTGTTGATGTAAGCGGAGGTGTGGAGACAAATGGTGTAAAAGACTCTAACAAAATAGCAAATTTCG
TCAAAAATGCTAAGAAATAGGTTATTACTGAGTAGTATTTATTTAAGTATTGTTTGTGCACTTGCCTGCG
GTGTGAAATACCGCACAGATGCGTAAGGAGAAAATACCGCATCAGGAAATTGTAAACGTTAATATTTTGT
TAAAATTCGCGTTAAATTTTTGTTAAATCAGCTCATTTTTTAACCAATAGGCCGAAATCGGCAAAATCCC
TTATAAATCAAAAGAATAGACCGAGATAGGGT
[37 nt withheld, positions 1363-1399]
AAAGAACGTGGACTCCAACGTCAAAGG
[49 nt withheld, positions 1427-1475]
T
[91 nt withheld, positions 1477-1567]
G
[124 nt withheld, positions 1569-1692]
CGCGCCATTCGCCATTCAGGCTGCGCAACTGTTGGGAAGGGCGATCGGTGCGGGCCTCTTCGCTATTACG
CCAGCTGGCGAAGGGGGGATGTGCTGCAAGGCGATTAAGTTGGGTAACGCCAGGGTTTTCCCAGTCACGA
CGTTGTAAAACGACGGCCAGTGAATTGTAATACGACTCACTATAGGGCGAATTGGAGCTCTAGTACGGAT
TAGAAGCCGCCGAGCGGGCGACAGCCCTCCGACGGAAGACTCTCCTCCGTGCGTCCTCGTCTTCACCGGT
CGCGTTCCTGAAACGCAGATGTGCCTCGCGCCGCACTGCTCCGAACAATAAAGATTCTACAATACTAGCT
TTTATGGTTATGAAGAGGAAAAATTGGCAGTAACCTGGCCCCACAAACCTTCAAATTAACGAATCAAATT
AACAACCATAGGATGATAATGCGATTAGTTTTTTAGCCTTATTTCTGGGGTAATTAATCAGCGAAGCGAT
GATTTTTGATCTATTAACAGATATATAAATGGAAAAGCTGCATAACCACTTTAACTAATACTTTCAACAT
TTTCAGTTTGTATTACTTCTTATTCAAATGTCATAAAAGTATCAACAAAAAATTGTTAATATACCTCTAT
ACTTTAACGTCAAGGAGAAAAAACCCCGGATTCTAGAACTAGTGGATCCCCCATCACAAGTTTGTACAAA
AAAGCTGAACGAGAAACGTAAAATGATATAAATATCAATATATTAAATTAGATTTTGCATAAAAAACAGA
CTACATAATACTGTAAAACACAACATATCCAGTCACTATGGCGGCCGCATTAGGCACCCCAGGCTTTACA
CTTTATGCTTCCGGCTCGTATAATGTGTGGATTTTGAGTTAGGATCCGTCGAGATTTTCAGGAGCTAAGG
AAGCTAAAATGGAGAAAAAAATCACTGGATATACCACCGTTGATATATCCCAATGGCATCGTAAAGAACA
TTTTGAGGCATTTCAGTCAGTTGCTCAATGTACCTATAACCAGACCGTTCAGCTGGATATTACGGCCTTT
TTAAAGACCGTAAAGAAAAATAAGCACAAGTTTTATCCGGCCTTTATTCACATTCTTGCCCGCCTGATGA
ATGCTCATCCGGAATTCCGTATGGCAATGAAAGACGGTGAGCTGGTGATATGGGATAGTGTTCACCCTTG
TTACACCGTTTTCCATGAGCAAACTGAAACGTTTTCATCGCTCTGGAGTGAATACCACGACGATTTCCGG
CAGTTTCTACACATATATTCGCAAGATGTGGCGTGTTACGGTGAAAACCTGGCCTATTTCCCTAAAGGGT
TTATTGAGAATATGTTTTTCGTCTCAGCCAATCCCTGGGTGAGTTTCACCAGTTTTGATTTAAACGTGGC
CAATATGGACAACTTCTTCGCCCCCGTTTTCACCATGGGCAAATATTATACGCAAGGCGACAAGGTGCTG
ATGCCGCTGGCGATTCAGGTTCATCATGCCGTCTGTGATGGCTTCCATGTCGGCAGAATGCTTAATGAAT
TACAACAGTACTGCGATGAGTGGCAGGGCGGGGCGTAAACGCCGCGTGGATCCGGCTTACTAAAAGCCAG
ATAACAGTATGCGTATTTGCGCGCTGATTTTTGCGGTATAAGAATATATACTGATATGTATACCCGAAGT
ATGTCAAAAAGAGGTATGCTATGAAGCAGCGTATTACAGTGACAGTTGACAGCGACAGCTATCAGTTGCT
CAAGGCATATATGATGTCAATATCTCCGGTCTGGTAAGCACAACCATGCAGAATGAAGCCCGTCGTCTGC
GTGCCGAACGCTGGAAAGCGGAAAATCAGGAAGGGATGGCTGAGGTCGCCCGGTTTATTGAAATGAACGG
CTCTTTTGCTGACGAGAACAGGGGCTGGTGAAATGCAGTTTAAGGTTTACACCTATAAAAGAGAGAGCCG
TTATCGTCTGTTTGTGGATGTACAGAGTGATATTATTGACACGCCCGGGCGACGGATGGTGATCCCCCTG
GCCAGTGCACGTCTGCTGTCAGATAAAGTCTCCCGTGAACTTTACCCGGTGGTGCATATCGGGGATGAAA
GCTGGCGCATGATGACCACCGATATGGCCAGTGTGCCGGTCTCCGTTATCGGGGAAGAAGTGGCTGATCT
CAGCCACCGCGAAAATGACATCAAAAACGCCATTAACCTGATGTTCTGGGGAATATAAATGTCAGGCTCC
CTTATACACAGCCAGTCTGCAGGTCGACCATAGTGACTGGATATGTTGTGTTTTACAGTATTATGTAGTC
TGTTTTTTATGCAAAATCTAATTTAATATATTGATATTTATATCATTTTACGTTTCTCGTTCAGCTTTCT
TGTACAAAGTGGTGATGGGCTGCAGGAATTCGATATCAAGCTTAATGGTGAGCAAGGGCGAGGAGCTGTT
CACCGGGGTGGTGCCCATCCTGGTCGAGCTGGACGGCGACGTAAACGGCCACAAGTTCAGCGTGTCCGGC
GAGGGCGAGGGCGATGCCACCTACGGCAAGCTGACCCTGAAGTTCATCTGCACCACCGGCAAGCTGCCCG
TGCCCTGGCCCACCCTCGTGACCACCTTCGGCTACGGCCTGCAGTGCTTCGCCCGCTACCCCGACCACAT
GAAGCAGCACGACTTCTTCAAGTCCGCCATGCCCGAAGGCTACGTCCAGGAGCGCACCATCTTCTTCAAG
GACGACGGCAACTACAAGACCCGCGCCGAGGTGAAGTTCGAGGGCGACACCCTGGTGAACCGCATCGAGC
TGAAGGGCATCGACTTCAAGGAGGACGGCAACATCCTGGGGCACAAGCTGGAGTACAACTACAACAGCCA
CAACGTCTATATCATGGCCGACAAGCAGAAGAACGGCATCAAGGTGAACTTCAAGATCCGCCACAACATC
GAGGACGGCAGCGTGCAGCTCGCCGACCACTACCAGCAGAACACCCCCATCGGCGACGGCCCCGTGCTGC
TGCCCGACAACCACTACCTGAGCTACCAGTCCGCCCTGAGCAAAGACCCCAACGAGAAGCGCGATCACAT
GGTCCTGCTGGAGTTCGTGACCGCCGCCGGGATCACTCTCGGCATGGACGAGCTGTACAAGTAACTCGAG
TCATGTAATTAGTTATGTCACGCTTACATTCACGCCCTCCCCCCACATCCGCTCTAACCGAAAAGGAAGG
AGTTAGACAACCTGAAGTCTAGGTCCCTATTTATTTTTTTATAGTTATGTTAGTATTAAGAACGTTATTT
ATATTTCAAATTTTTCTTTTTTTTCTGTACAGACGCGTGTACGCATGTAACATTATACTGAAAACCTTGC
TTGAGAAGGTTTTGGGACGCTCGAAGGCTTTAATTTGCGGCCGGTACCCAGCTTTTGTTCCCTTTAGTGA
GGGTTAATTCCGAGCTTGGCGTAATCATGGTCATAGCTGTTTCCTGTGTGAAATTGTTATCCGCTCACAA
TTCCACACAACATAGGAGCCGGAAGCATAAAGTGTAAAGCCTGGGGTGCCTAATGAGTGAGGTAACTCAC
ATTAATTGCGTTGCGCTCACTGCCCGCTTTCCAGTCGGGAAACCTGTCGTGCCAGCTGCATTAATGAATC
GGCCAACGCGCGGGGAGAGGCGGTTTGCGTATTGGGCGCTCTTCCGCTTCCTCGCTCACTGACTCGCTGC
GCTCGGTCGTTCGGCTGCGGCGAGCGGTATCAGCTCACTCAAAGGCGGTAATACGGTTATCCACAGAATC
AGGGGATAACGCAGGAAAGAACATGTGAGCAAAAGGCCAGCAAAAGGCCAGGAACCGTAAAAAGGCCGCG
TTGCTGGCGTTTTTCCATAGGCTCGGCCCCCCTGACGAGCATCACAAAAATCGACGCTCAAGTCAGAGGT
GGCGAAACCCGACAGGACTATAAAGATACCAGGCGTTCCCCCCTGGAAGCTCCCTCGTGCGCTCTCCTGT
TCCGACCCTGCCGCTTACCGGATACCTGTCCGCCTTTCTCCCTTCGGGAAGCGTGGCGCTTTCTCAATGC
TCACGCTGTAGGTATCTCAGTTCGGTGTAGGTCGTTCGCTCCAAGCTGGGCTGTGTGCACGAACCCCCCG
TTCAGCCCGACCGCTGCGCCTTATCCGGTAACTATCGTCTTGAGTCCAACCCGGTAAGACACGACTTATC
GCCACTGGCAGCAGCCACTGGTAACAGGATTAGCAGAGCGAGGTATGTAGGCGGTGCTACAGAGTTCTTG
AAGTGGTGGCCTAACTACGGCTACACTAGAAGGACAGTATTTGGTATCTGCGCTCTGCTGAAGCCAGTTA
CCTTCGGAAAAAGAGTTGGTAGCTCTTGATCCGGCAAACAAACCACCGCTGGTAGCGGTGGTTTTTTTGT
TTGCAAGCAGCAGATTACGCGCAGAAAAAAAGGATCTCAAGAAGATCCTTTGATCTTTTCTACGGGGTCT
GACGCTCAGTGGAACGAAAACTCACGTTAAGGGATTTTGGTCATGAGATTATCAAAAAGGATCTTCACCT
AGATCCTTTTAAATTAAAAATGAAGTTTTAAATCAATCTAAAGTATATATGAGTAAACTTGGTCTGACAG
TTACCAATGCTTAATCAGTGAGGCACCTATCTCAGCGATCTGTCTATTTCGTTCATCCATAGTTGCCTGA
CTGCCCGTCGTGTAGATAACTACGATACGGGAGGGCTTACCATCTGGCCCCAGTGCTGCAATGATACCGC
GAGACCCACGCTCACCGGCTCCAGATTTATCAGCAATAAACCAGCCAGCCGGAAGGGCCGAGCGCAGAAG
TGGTCCTGCAACTTTATCCGCCTCCATCCAGTCTATTAATTGTTGCCGGGAAGCTAGAGTAAGTAGTTCG
CCAGTTAATAGTTTGCGCAACGTTGTTGCCATTGCTACAGGCATCGTGGTGTCACGCTCGTCGTTTGGTA
TGGCTTCATTCAGCTCCGGTTCCCAACGATCAAGGCGAGTTACATGATCCCCCATGTTGTGAAAAAAAGC
GGTTAGCTCCTTCGGTCCTCCGATCGTTGTCAGAAGTAAGTTGGCCGCAGTGTTATCACTCATGGTTATG
GCAGCACTGCATAATTCTCTTACTGTCATGCCATCCGTAAGATGCTTTTCTGTGACTGGTGAGTACTCAA
CCAAGTCATTCTGAGAATAGTGTATGCGGCGACCGAGTTGCTCTTGCCCGGCGTCAATACGGGATAATAC
CGCGCCACATAGCAGAACTTTAAAAGTGCTCATCATTGGAAAACGTTCTTCGGGGCGAAAACTCTCAAGG
ATCTTACCGCTGTTGAGATCCAGTTCGATGTAACCCACTCGTGCACCCAACTGATCTTCAGCATCTTTTA
CTTTCACCAGCGTTTCTGGGTGAGCAAAAACAGGAAGGCAAAATGCCGCAAAAAAGGGAATAAGGGCGAC
ACGGAAATGTTGAATACTCATACTCTTCCTTTTTCAATATTATTGAAGCATTTATCAGGGTTATTGTCTC
ATGAGCGGATACATATTTGAATGTATTTAGAAAAATAAACAAATAGGGGTTCCGCGCACATTTCCCCGAA
AAGTGCCACCTGACGTCTAAGAAACCATTATTATCATGACATTAACCTATAAAAATAGGCGTATCACGAG
GCCCTTTCGTC
Features (pLannotate 1.2.2; 28 found; start..end, strand, type, name):
    137..184     +  misc_feature   bom (fragment): basis of mobility region from pBR322
    185..465     +  promoter       TRP1 promoter: S. cerevisiae TRP1
    466..1140    +  CDS            TRP1: phosphoribosylanthranilate isomerase, required for tryptophan biosynthesis; S. cerevisiae TRP1; yeast auxotrophic marker
   1187..1236    +  misc_feature   bom (fragment): basis of mobility region from pBR322
   1237..1692    -  rep_origin     f1 ori (sequence partly withheld): f1 bacteriophage origin of replication; arrow indicates direction of (+) strand synthesis
   1700..1857    -  CDS            lacZα (fragment): LacZα fragment of β-galactosidase; lacZ fragment
   1860..1878    +  promoter       T7 promoter: promoter for bacteriophage T7 RNA polymerase
   1898..2339    +  promoter       GAL1 promoter: S. cerevisiae GAL1; inducible promoter, regulated by Gal4
   2354..2374    +  misc_feature   MCS (fragment): pBluescript multiple cloning site
   2378..2502    +  protein_bind   attR1: mutant version of attR; recombination site for the Gateway® LR reaction LR Clonase™
   2527..2557    +  promoter       lac UV5 promoter: E. coli lac promoter with an "up" mutation
   2581..2610    +  promoter       cat promoter (fragment): promoter of the E. coli cat gene encoding chloramphenicol acetyltransferase
   2611..3270    +  CDS            CmR: chloramphenicol acetyltransferase; cat; confers resistance to chloramphenicol
   3452..3610    +  CDS            ccdA (fragment): CCDA_ECO57 - Also known as H, letA. Experimental evidence at protein level: Swiss-Prot protein existence level 1. Antitoxin component of a type II toxin-antitoxin (TA) system which inhibits the post-segregational killing (PSK) of plasmid-free cells, also referred to as a plasmid addiction system. Binds to and blocks the activity of CcdB; will also remove bound CcdB protein from the CcdB-GyrA complex by forming a CcdA-CcdB complex, a process termed rejuvenation. Functions as a transcriptional corepressor for the ccdAB operon, repression also requires CcdB (By similarity). From Escherichia coli
   3615..3917    +  CDS            ccdB: CCDB_ECOLI - Also known as G, letB, letD. Experimental evidence at protein level: Swiss-Prot protein existence level 1. Toxic component of a type II toxin-antitoxin (TA) system, functioning in plasmid maintainence. Responsible for the post- segregational killing (PSK) of plasmid-free cells, also referred to as a plasmid addiction system. Half-life of over 2 hours. Cell killing by CcdB is accompanied by filamentation, defects in chromosome and plasmid segregation, defects in cell division, formation of anucleate cells, decreased DNA synthesis and plasmid loss. Interferes with the activity of DN
   3961..4085    -  protein_bind   attR2: mutant version of attR; recombination site for the Gateway® LR reaction LR Clonase™
   4089..4116    +  misc_feature   MCS (fragment): pBluescript multiple cloning site
   4117..4836    +  CDS            EYFP: enhanced YFP mammalian codon-optimized
   4843..5090    +  terminator     CYC1 terminator: S. cerevisiae CYC1; transcription terminator for CYC1
   5113..5131    -  promoter       T3 promoter: promoter for bacteriophage T3 RNA polymerase
   5176..5192    -  protein_bind   lac operator: The lac repressor binds to the lac operator to inhibit transcription in E. coli. This inhibition can be relieved by adding lactose or isopropyl-β-D-thiogalactopyranoside (IPTG). lac repressor encoded by lacI
   5200..5230    -  promoter       lac promoter: promoter for the E. coli lac operon
   5245..5266    -  protein_bind   CAP binding site: CAP binding activates transcription in the presence of cAMP. E. coli catabolite activator protein
   5279..5371    -  CDS            lacI (fragment): lac repressor; lacI; The lac repressor binds to the lac operator to inhibit transcription in E. coli. This inhibition can be relieved by adding lactose or isopropyl-β-D-thiogalactopyranoside (IPTG).
   5554..6142    -  rep_origin     ori: high-copy-number ColE1/pMB1/pBR322/pUC origin of replication
   6313..7173    -  CDS            AmpR: β-lactamase; bla; confers resistance to ampicillin, carbenicillin, and related antibiotics
   7174..7278    -  promoter       AmpR promoter: bla
   7373..35      +  CDS            rop (fragment) (across the origin): Rop protein, which maintains plasmids at low copy number; rop
