[The description below was written by a language model from this plasmid's Addgene catalogue record and pLannotate feature annotations shown in this document.]
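Description:
pAG304GAL-ccdB-EYFP is an empty Gateway destination vector for galactose-inducible expression of C-terminally EYFP-tagged proteins in Saccharomyces cerevisiae. It is built on the pRS304 backbone and is described by the depositor as an integrating plasmid. Consistent with this, the feature table shows no yeast replication origin or centromere, so stable maintenance in yeast depends on insertion into the genome, with selection through the TRP1 auxotrophic marker and its own promoter. In E. coli the plasmid replicates from a high-copy ColE1/pUC-type origin and carries ampicillin resistance. An f1 origin and remnants of the pBluescript-derived lacZα/MCS region with flanking T7 and T3 promoters are also present.

The expression unit consists of the Gal4-regulated GAL1 promoter, a Gateway cassette bounded by attR1 and attR2, an EYFP coding sequence and the CYC1 terminator. The cassette holds a chloramphenicol acetyltransferase gene and the ccdB toxin gene, which is why the unrecombined vector is selected with both chloramphenicol and ampicillin and must be propagated in a ccdB-tolerant strain. In an LR recombination reaction with an entry clone, the CmR/ccdB segment is replaced by the gene of interest. Loss of ccdB provides counter-selection against unreacted vector in ordinary E. coli strains. An open reading frame lacking a stop codon and inserted in frame is then fused to EYFP at its C terminus.

The plasmid belongs to a suite of yeast Gateway vectors designed for high-throughput genetic analysis. This version is suited to inducible expression from an integrated copy and to fluorescence-based localisation or detection of the tagged protein. No insert is present, and the deposited full sequence is provided as a reference only and may not match the physical plasmid exactly.
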