Addgene plasmid #14207: pAG304GAL-ccdB-EYFP
Purpose: (Empty Backbone)
Depositing lab: Susan Lindquist. Depositing organization: Whitehead Institute for Biomedical Research. Publication: A suite of Gateway cloning vectors for high-throughput genetic analysis in Saccharomyces cerevisiae. Alberti S, Gitler AD, Lindquist S. Yeast. 2007 Oct . 24(10):913-9. 10.1002/yea.1502 PubMed 17583893.
Backbone
  Vector backbone: pRS304
  Vector type: Yeast Expression ; Gateway Destination
  Selectable markers: TRP1
Growth in bacteria
  Bacterial resistance: Chloramphenicol and Ampicillin, 25 & 100 μg/mL
  Growth temperature: 37°C
  Growth strain: ccdB Survival
  Growth instructions: DB3.1, ccdB Survival
  Copy number: Unknown
Gene/Insert
  Gene/Insert name: None
  Tag / fusion protein: EYFP (C terminal on backbone)
  Cloning method: Gateway Cloning
  Sequencing primers: 5′ GAL1
Terms and licenses: Academic/Nonprofit Terms; Industry Terms: Not Available to Industry
Depositor comments: Type of plasmid: integrating. This plasmid contains the Gateway technology from Invitrogen; Invitrogen requires purchasing of Gateway Clonase for carrying out the Gateway recombinational cloning reaction http://www.invitrogen.com Please note that the full plasmid sequence is provided as a reference only, and may not match the exact sequence of the plasmid.
How to cite: pAG304GAL-ccdB-EYFP was a gift from Susan Lindquist (Addgene plasmid # 14207 ; http://n2t.net/addgene:14207 ; RRID:Addgene_14207)
