>Addgene plasmid #14207 | pAG304GAL-ccdB-EYFP | addgene partial sequence | sequence record 20586 | 14207 with GW3
TTATCGGGGAAGAAGTGGCTGATCTCAGCCACCGCGAAAATGACATCAAAAACGCCATTAACCTGATGTT
CTGGGGAATATAAATGTCAGGCTCCCTTATACACAGCCAGTCTGCAGGTCGACCATAGTGACTGGATATG
TTGTGTTTTACAGTATTATGTAGTCTGTTTTTTATGCAAAATCTAATTTAATATATTGATATTTATATCA
TTTTACGTTTCTCGTTCAGCTTTCTTGTACAAAGTGGTGATGGGCTGCAGGAATTCGATATCAAGCTTAA
TGGTGAGCAAGGGCGAGGAGCTGTTCACCGGGGTGGTGCCCATCCTGGTCGAGCTGGACGGCGACGTAAA
CGGCCACAAGTTCAGCGTGTCCGGCGAGGGCGAGGGCGATGCCACCTACGGCAAGCTGACCCTGAAGTTC
ATCTGCACCACCGGCAAGCTGCCCGTGCCCTGGCCCACCCTCGTGACCACCTTCGGCTACGGCCTGCAGT
GCTTCGCCCGCTACCCCGACCACATGAAGCAGCACGACTTCTTCAAGTCCGCCATGCCCGAAGGCTACGT
CCAGGAGCGCACCATCTTCTTCAAGGACGACGGCAACTACAAGACCCGCGCCGAGGTGAAGTTCGAGGGC
GACACCCTGGTGAACCGCATCGAGCTGAAGGGCATCGACTTCAAGGAGGACGGCAACATCCTGGGGCACA
AGCTGGAGTACAACTACAACAGCCACAACGTCTATATCATGGCCGACAA
