>Addgene plasmid #14207 | pAG304GAL-ccdB-EYFP | addgene partial sequence | sequence record 20587 | 14207 with pRS_marker
GGAAGCATTTAATAGAACAGCATCGTAATATATGTGTACTTTGCAGTTATGACGCCAGATGGCAGTAGTG
GAAGATATTCTTTATTGAAAAATAGCTTGTCACCTTACGTACAATCTTGATCCGGAGCTTTTCTTTTTTT
GCCGATTAAGAATTAATTCGGTCGAAAAAAGAAAAGGAGAGGGCCAAGAGGGAGGGCATTGGTGACTATT
GAGCACGTGAGTATACGTGATTAAGCACACAAAGGCAGCTTGGAGTATGTCTGTTATTAATTTCACAGGT
AGTTCTGGTCCATTGGTGAAAGTTTGCGGCTTGCAGAGCACAGAGGCCGCAGAATGTGCTCTAGATTCCG
ATGCTGACTTGCTGGGTATTATATGTGTGCCCAATAGAAAGAGAACAATTGACCCGGTTATTGCAAGGAA
AATTTCAAGTCTTGTAAAAGCATATAAAAATAGTTCAGGCACTCCGAAATACTTGGTTGGCGTGTTTCGT
AATCAACCTAAGGAGGATGTTTTGGCTCTGGTCAATGATTACGGCATTGATATCGTCCAACTGCATGGAG
ATGAGTCGTGGCAAGAATACCAAGAGTTCCTCGGTTTGCCAGTTATTAAAAGACTCGTATTTCCAAAAGA
CTGCAACATACTACTCAG
