>Addgene plasmid #14207 | pAG304GAL-ccdB-EYFP | addgene partial sequence | sequence record 20588 | 14207 with GW5
TAAAGTGTAAAGCCTGGGGTGGCCTAATGCGGCCGCCATAGTGACTGGATATGTTGTGTTTTACAGTATT
ATGTAGTCTGTTTTTTATGCAAAATCTAATTTAATATATTGATATTTATATCATTTTACGTTTCTCGTTC
AGCTTTTTTGTACAAACTTGTGATGGGGGATCCACTAGTTCTAGAATCCGGGGTTTTTTCTCCTTGACGT
TAAAGTATAGAGGTATATTAACAATTTTTTGTTGATACTTTTATTACATTTGAATAAGAAGTAATACAAA
CCGAAAATGTTGAAAGTATTAGTTAAAGTGGTTATGCAGTTTTTGCATTTATATATCTGTTAATAGATCA
AAAATCATCGCTTCGCTGATTAATTACCCCAGAAATAAGGCTAAAAAACTAATCGCATTATCATCCTATG
GTTGTTAATTTGATTCGTTCATTTGAAGGTTTGTGGGGCCAGGTTACTGCCAATTTTTCCTCTTCATAAC
CATAAAAGCTAGTATTGTAGAATCTTTATTGTTCGGAGCAGTGCGGCGCGAGGCACATCTGCGTTTCAGG
AACGCGACCGGTGAAGACGAGGACGCACGGAGGAGAGTCTTCCTTCGGAGGGCTGTCACCCGCTCGGCGG
CTTCTAATCCGTACTAGAGCTCCAATTCGCCCTATAGTGAGTCGTATTACAATTCACTGGCCGTCGTTTT
ACAACGT
